Addgene plasmid #208399: pLenti gRNA KO OCLNx2 spCas9-T2A-iRFP670-P2A-puro
Purpose: codes for 2 gRNA-TracrRNA targeting human OCLN, Cas9, iRFP670 fluorescent protein and puromycin resistance
Depositing lab: Raphael Gaudin. Depositing organization: CNRS, Delegation Occitanie Est. Publication: LC3B conjugation machinery promotes autophagy-independent HIV-1 entry in CD4(+) T lymphocytes. Pradel B, Cantaloube G, Villares M, Deffieu MS, Robert-Hebmann V, Lucansky V, Faure M, Chazal N, Gaudin R, Espert L. Autophagy. 2024 Aug;20(8):1825-1836. doi: 10.1080/15548627.2024.2338573. Epub 2024 Apr 7. PubMed 38566318.
Backbone
  Vector backbone: pLenti spCas9 T2A iRFP670 P2A puro
  Backbone manufacturer: Addgene # 122182
  Total vector size (bp): 14505
  Vector type: Mammalian Expression, Lentiviral, CRISPR
  Selectable markers: Puromycin, Zeocin ; fluorescent iRFP670
Growth in bacteria
  Bacterial resistance: Ampicillin, 100 μg/mL
  Growth temperature: 37°C
  Growth strain: NEB Stable
  Copy number: Unknown
Gene/Insert
  Gene/Insert name: hU6-gRNA and hH1-gRNA targeting OCLN gene
  gRNA/shRNA sequence: GGCCTCTTGAAAGTCCACCT and TGTCATCCAGGCCTCTTGAA
  Species: H. sapiens (human)
  GenBank ID: 100506658
  Entrez Gene: OCLN (a.k.a. BLCPMG, PPP1R115, PTORCH1)
  Tag / fusion protein: iRFP670 (C terminal on backbone)
Terms and licenses: Academic/Nonprofit Terms; Industry Terms: Not Available to Industry
Depositor comments: Please visit https://www.biorxiv.org/content/10.1101/2023.07.11.548555v1 for bioRxiv preprint.
How to cite: pLenti gRNA KO OCLNx2 spCas9-T2A-iRFP670-P2A-puro was a gift from Raphael Gaudin (Addgene plasmid # 208399 ; http://n2t.net/addgene:208399 ; RRID:Addgene_208399)
