[The description below was written by a language model from this plasmid's Addgene catalogue record and pLannotate feature annotations shown in this document.]
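Description:
pLenti gRNA KO OCLNx2 spCas9-T2A-iRFP670-P2A-puro is an all-in-one lentiviral CRISPR knockout vector of about 14.5 kb, built on the pLenti spCas9 T2A iRFP670 P2A puro backbone and designed to disrupt the human occludin gene (OCLN). It is propagated in E. coli through a high-copy ColE1/pUC-type origin with ampicillin selection (AmpR); an f1 origin is also present. The viral portion follows a self-inactivating HIV-1 design: a CMV enhancer/promoter fused to a truncated 5' LTR drives genomic RNA production in packaging cells, followed by the Ψ packaging signal, a gag fragment, the RRE for Rev-dependent nuclear export, the cPPT/CTS, a WPRE and a ΔU3 3' LTR, with a bGH polyadenylation signal downstream.

Between the LTRs sit two RNA polymerase III cassettes, one driven by the human U6 promoter and one by the human H1 promoter, each expressing an OCLN-targeting guide fused to the S. pyogenes gRNA scaffold. The two guides have overlapping target sites in the gene, which gives two chances of producing a disruptive cut. An EF-1α core promoter drives a single polycistronic transcript encoding SpCas9 with a nucleoplasmin NLS (annotated as adjoining N- and C-terminal portions that together form the full coding sequence), iRFP670 and puromycin N-acetyltransferase. According to the construct name, these are separated by T2A and P2A self-cleaving peptides, which are not individually annotated. Transduced cells can therefore be identified by near-infrared fluorescence, which depends on biliverdin, or enriched with puromycin. An SV40/EM7-driven BleoR cassette conferring Zeocin resistance lies outside the LTRs, so it is not carried into the packaged virus. The associated work concerns HIV-1 entry into CD4+ T lymphocytes.
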