Features (pLannotate 1.2.2; 38 found; start..end, strand, type, name):
     94..169     -  misc_RNA       gRNA scaffold: guide RNA scaffold for the Streptococcus pyogenes CRISPR/Cas9 system
    192..432     -  promoter       U6 promoter: RNA polymerase III promoter for human U6 snRNA
    496..613     -  misc_feature   cPPT/CTS: central polypurine tract and central termination sequence of HIV-1
    663..763     -  CDS            Rev (fragment): human immunodeficiency virus 1 (HIV-1) Rev protein; rev; enhances nuclear export of unspliced and incompletely spliced viral mRNAs
   1140..1373    -  misc_feature   RRE: The Rev response element (RRE) of HIV-1 allows for Rev-dependent mRNA export from the nucleus to the cytoplasm.
   1519..1882    -  CDS            HIV-1 gag (fragment): gag protein from human immunodeficiency virus 1; gag
   1866..1991    -  misc_feature   HIV-1 Ψ: packaging signal of human immunodeficiency virus type 1
   2038..2218    -  LTR            5' LTR (truncated): truncated 5' long terminal repeat (LTR) from HIV-1
   2236..2435    -  promoter       CMV promoter: human cytomegalovirus (CMV) immediate early promoter
   2436..2815    -  enhancer       CMV enhancer: human cytomegalovirus immediate early enhancer
   2970..3022    +  misc_feature   bom (fragment): basis of mobility region from pBR322
   3081..3185    +  promoter       AmpR promoter: bla
   3186..4046    +  CDS            AmpR: β-lactamase; bla; confers resistance to ampicillin, carbenicillin, and related antibiotics
   4217..4805    +  rep_origin     ori: high-copy-number ColE1/pMB1/pBR322/pUC origin of replication
   4988..5080    +  CDS            lacI (fragment): lac repressor; lacI; The lac repressor binds to the lac operator to inhibit transcription in E. coli. This inhibition can be relieved by adding lactose or isopropyl-β-D-thiogalactopyranoside (IPTG).
   5093..5114    +  protein_bind   CAP binding site: CAP binding activates transcription in the presence of cAMP. E. coli catabolite activator protein
   5129..5159    +  promoter       lac promoter: promoter for the E. coli lac operon
   5163..5185    +  protein_bind   lac operator (fragment): The lac repressor binds to the lac operator to inhibit transcription in E. coli. This inhibition can be relieved by adding lactose or isopropyl-β-D-thiogalactopyranoside (IPTG). lac repressor encoded by lacI
   5256..5377    -  polyA_signal   SV40 poly(A) signal: SV40 polyadenylation signal
   5372..5497    -  CDS            ble (fragment): BLE_KLEPN - Experimental evidence at protein level: Swiss-Prot protein existence level 1. Binding protein with a strong affinity to the bleomycin family of antibiotics. Binds to CL990; an antimitotic-antibiotic compound. From Klebsiella pneumoniae.
   5507..5881    -  CDS            BleoR: antibiotic-binding protein; Sh ble from Streptoalloteichus hindustanus; confers resistance to bleomycin, phleomycin, and Zeocin™
   5900..5947    -  promoter       EM7 promoter: synthetic bacterial promoter&nbsp
   5995..6324    -  promoter       SV40 promoter: SV40 enhancer and early promoter
   6338..6766    -  rep_origin     f1 ori (sequence partly withheld): f1 bacteriophage origin of replication; arrow indicates direction of (+) strand synthesis
   6787..6808    -  promoter       SV40 promoter (fragment): SV40 enhancer and early promoter
   6812..7036    -  polyA_signal   bGH poly(A) signal: bovine growth hormone polyadenylation signal
   7068..7301    -  LTR            3' LTR (ΔU3): self-inactivating 3' long terminal repeat (LTR) from HIV-1
   7303..7322    -  misc_feature   cPPT/CTS (fragment): central polypurine tract and central termination sequence of HIV-1
   7373..7961    -  misc_feature   WPRE: woodchuck hepatitis virus posttranscriptional regulatory element
   7977..8574    -  CDS            PuroR (fragment): puromycin N-acetyltransferase; pac from Streptomyces; confers resistance to puromycin
   8658..9590    -  CDS            iRFP670: iRFP670 is a basic (constitutively fluorescent) near ir fluorescent protein published in 2013, derived from Rhodopseudomonas palustris CGA009. It has low acid sensitivity. It requires the cofactor biliverdin for fluorescence.
   9723..9770    -  CDS            nucleoplasmin NLS: bipartite nuclear localization signal from nucleoplasmin
   9771..12269   -  CDS            Cas9(C): C-terminal portion of Streptococcus pyogenes Cas9 (Zetsche et al., 2015)
  12270..13871   -  CDS            Cas9(N): N-terminal portion of Streptococcus pyogenes Cas9 (Zetsche et al., 2015)
  14005..14216   -  promoter       EF-1α core promoter: core promoter for human elongation factor EF-1α
  14242..14260   -  CDS            small t antigen (fragment): SV40 (simian virus 40) small t antigen
  14277..14352   -  misc_RNA       gRNA scaffold: guide RNA scaffold for the Streptococcus pyogenes CRISPR/Cas9 system
  14373..80      -  promoter       H1 promoter (across the origin): human H1 RNA promoter
>Addgene plasmid #208399 | pLenti gRNA KO OCLNx2 spCas9-T2A-iRFP670-P2A-puro | addgene full sequence | sequence record 417652 | Addgene NGS Result
GGGCGCACGCGCGCTGGGTGTTCCCGCCTAGTGACACTGGGCCCGCGATTCCTTGGAGCGGGTTGATGAC
GTCAGCGTTCCTCGAGAAAAAAAGCACCGACTCGGTGCCACTTTTTCAAGTTGATAACGGACTAGCCTTA
TTTTAACTTGCTATTTCTAGCTCTAAAACAGGTGGACTTTCAAGAGGCCCCGTCCTTTCCACAAGATATA
TAAAGCCAAGAAATCGAAATACTTTCAAGTTACGGTAAGCATATGATAGTCCATTTTAAAACATAATTTT
AAAACTGCAAACTACCCAAGAAATTATTACTTTCTACGTCACGTATTTTGTACTAATATCTTTGTGTTTA
CAGTCAAATTAATTCCAATTATCTCTCTAACAGCCTTGTATCGTATATGCAAATATGAAGGAATCATGGG
AAATAGGCCCTCTTCCTGCCCGACCTTTATCTTAATTAACCAAACTGGATCTCTGCTGTCCCTGTAATAA
ACCCGAAAATTTTGAATTTTTGTAATTTGTTTTTGTAATTCTTTAGTTTGTATGTCTGTTGCTATTATGT
CTACTATTCTTTCCCCTGCACTGTACCCCCCAATCCCCCCTTTTCTTTTAAAATTGTGGATGAATACTGC
CATTTGTCTGCAGAATTGGCGCACGCAGTGCCGATCCGTTCACTAATCGAATGGATCTGTCTCTGTCTCT
CTCTCCACCTTCTTCTTCTATTCCTTCGGGCCTGTCGGGTCCCCTCGGGGTTGGGAGGTGGGTCTGAAAC
GATAATGGTGAATATCCCTGCCTAACTCTATTCACTATAGAAAGTACAGCAAAAACTATTCTTAAACCTA
CCAAGCCTCCTACTATCATTATGAATAATTTTATATACCACAGCCAATTTGTTATGTTAAACCAATTCCA
CAAACTTGCCCATTTATCTAATTCCAATAATTCTTGTTCATTCTTTTCTTGCTGGTTTTGCGATTCTTCA
ATTAAGGAGTGTATTAAGCTTGTGTAATTGTTAATTTCTCTGTCCCACTCCATCCAGGTCGTGTGATTCC
AAATCTGTTCCAGAGATTTATTACTCCAACTAGCATTCCAAGGCACAGCAGTGGTGCAAATGAGTTTTCC
AGAGCAACCCCAAATCCCCAGGAGCTGTTGATCCTTTAGGTATCTTTCCACAGCCAGGATTCTTGCCTGG
AGCTGCTTGATGCCCCAGACTGTGAGTTGCAACAGATGCTGTTGCGCCTCAATAGCCCTCAGCAAATTGT
TCTGCTGCTGCACTATACCAGACAATAATTGTCTGGCCTGTACCGTCAGCGTCATTGACGCTGCGCCCAT
AGTGCTTCCTGCTGCTCCCAAGAACCCAAGGAACAAAGCTCCTATTCCCACTGCTCTTTTTTCTCTCTGC
ACCACTCTTCTCTTTGCCTTGGTGGGTGCTACTCCTAATGGTTCAATTTTTACTACTTTATATTTATATA
ATTCACTTCTCCAATTGTCCCTCATATCTCCTCCTCCAGGTCTGAAGATCAGCGGCCGCTTGCTGTGCGG
TGGTCTTACTTTTGTTTTGCTCTTCCTCTATCTTGTCTAAAGCTTCCTTGGTGTCTTTTATCTCTATCCT
TTGATGCACACAATAGAGGGTTGCTACTGTATTATATAATGATCTAAGTTCTTCTGATCCTGTCTGAAGG
GATGGTTGTAGCTGTCCCAGTATTTGTCTACAGCCTTCTGATGTTTCTAACAGGCCAGGATTAACTGCGA
ATCGTTCTAGCTCCCTGCTTGCCCATACTATATGTTTTAATTTATATTTTTTCTTTCCCCCTGGCCTTAA
CCGAATTTTTTCCCATCGCGATCTAATTCTCCCCCGCTTAATACTGACGCTCTCGCACCCATCTCTCTCC
TTCTAGCCTCCGCTAGTCAAAATTTTTGGCGTACTCACCAGTCGCCGCCCCTCGCCTCTTGCCGTGCGCG
CTTCAGCAAGCCGAGTCCTGCGTCGAGAGAGCTCCTCTGGTTTCCCTTTCGCTTTCAAGTCCCTGTTCGG
GCGCCACTGCTAGAGATTTTCCACACTGACTAAAAGGGTCTGAGGGATCTCTAGTTACCAGAGTCACACA
ACAGACGGGCACACACTACTTGAAGCACTCAAGGCAAGCTTTATTGAGGCTTAAGCAGTGGGTTCCCTAG
TTAGCCAGAGAGCTCCCAGGCTCAGATCTGGTCTAACCAGAGAGACCCAGTACAGGCAAAACGCGCTGCT
TATATAGACCTCCCACCGTACACGCCTACCGCCCATTTGCGTCAATGGGGCGGAGTTGTTACGACATTTT
GGAAAGTCCCGTTGATTTTGGTGCCAAAACAAACTCCCATTGACGTCAATGGGGTGGAGACTTGGAAATC
CCCGTGAGTCAAACCGCTATCCACGCCCATTGATGTACTGCCAAAACCGCATCACCATGGTAATAGCGAT
GACTAATACGTAGATGTACTGCCAAGTAGGAAAGTCCCATAAGGTCATGTACTGGGCATAATGCCAGGCG
GGCCATTTACCGTCATTGACGTCAATAGGGGGCGTACTTGGCATATGATACACTTGATGTACTGCCAAGT
GGGCAGTTTACCGTAAATACTCCACCCATTGACGTCAATGGAAAGTCCCTATTGGCGTTACTATGGGAAC
ATACGTCATTATTGACGTCAATGGGCGGGGGTCGTTGGGCGGTCAGCCAGGCGGGCCATTTACCGTAAGT
TATGTAACGCGGAACTCCATATATGGGCTATGAACTAATGACCCCGTAATTGATTACTATTAATAACTAG
TCAATAATCAATGTCAACGCGTATATCTGGCCCGTACATCGCGAAGCAGCGCAAAACGCCTAACCCTAAG
CAGATTCTTCATGCAATTGTCGGTCAAGCCTTGCCTTGTTGTAGCTTAAATTTTGCTCGCGCACTACTCA
GCGACCTCCAACACACAAGCAGGGAGCAGATACTGGCTTAACTATGCGGCATCAGAGCAGATTGTACTGA
GAGTGCACCATAGGGGATCGGGAGATCTCCCGATCCGTCGACGTCAGGTGGCACTTTTCGGGGAAATGTG
CGCGGAACCCCTATTTGTTTATTTTTCTAAATACATTCAAATATGTATCCGCTCATGAGACAATAACCCT
GATAAATGCTTCAATAATATTGAAAAAGGAAGAGTATGAGTATTCAACATTTCCGTGTCGCCCTTATTCC
CTTTTTTGCGGCATTTTGCCTTCCTGTTTTTGCTCACCCAGAAACGCTGGTGAAAGTAAAAGATGCTGAA
GATCAGTTGGGTGCACGAGTGGGTTACATCGAACTGGATCTCAACAGCGGTAAGATCCTTGAGAGTTTTC
GCCCCGAAGAACGTTTTCCAATGATGAGCACTTTTAAAGTTCTGCTATGTGGCGCGGTATTATCCCGTAT
TGACGCCGGGCAAGAGCAACTCGGTCGCCGCATACACTATTCTCAGAATGACTTGGTTGAGTACTCACCA
GTCACAGAAAAGCATCTTACGGATGGCATGACAGTAAGAGAATTATGCAGTGCTGCCATAACCATGAGTG
ATAACACTGCGGCCAACTTACTTCTGACAACGATCGGAGGACCGAAGGAGCTAACCGCTTTTTTGCACAA
CATGGGGGATCATGTAACTCGCCTTGATCGTTGGGAACCGGAGCTGAATGAAGCCATACCAAACGACGAG
CGTGACACCACGATGCCTGTAGCAATGGCAACAACGTTGCGCAAACTATTAACTGGCGAACTACTTACTC
TAGCTTCCCGGCAACAATTAATAGACTGGATGGAGGCGGATAAAGTTGCAGGACCACTTCTGCGCTCGGC
CCTTCCGGCTGGCTGGTTTATTGCTGATAAATCTGGAGCCGGTGAGCGTGGGTCTCGCGGTATCATTGCA
GCACTGGGGCCAGATGGTAAGCCCTCCCGTATCGTAGTTATCTACACGACGGGGAGTCAGGCAACTATGG
ATGAACGAAATAGACAGATCGCTGAGATAGGTGCCTCACTGATTAAGCATTGGTAACTGTCAGACCAAGT
TTACTCATATATACTTTAGATTGATTTAAAACTTCATTTTTAATTTAAAAGGATCTAGGTGAAGATCCTT
TTTGATAATCTCATGACCAAAATCCCTTAACGTGAGTTTTCGTTCCACTGAGCGTCAGACCCCGTAGAAA
AGATCAAAGGATCTTCTTGAGATCCTTTTTTTCTGCGCGTAATCTGCTGCTTGCAAACAAAAAAACCACC
GCTACCAGCGGTGGTTTGTTTGCCGGATCAAGAGCTACCAACTCTTTTTCCGAAGGTAACTGGCTTCAGC
AGAGCGCAGATACCAAATACTGTTCTTCTAGTGTAGCCGTAGTTAGGCCACCACTTCAAGAACTCTGTAG
CACCGCCTACATACCTCGCTCTGCTAATCCTGTTACCAGTGGCTGCTGCCAGTGGCGATAAGTCGTGTCT
TACCGGGTTGGACTCAAGACGATAGTTACCGGATAAGGCGCAGCGGTCGGGCTGAACGGGGGGTTCGTGC
ACACAGCCCAGCTTGGAGCGAACGACCTACACCGAACTGAGATACCTACAGCGTGAGCTATGAGAAAGCG
CCACGCTTCCCGAAGGGAGAAAGGCGGACAGGTATCCGGTAAGCGGCAGGGTCGGAACAGGAGAGCGCAC
GAGGGAGCTTCCAGGGGGAAACGCCTGGTATCTTTATAGTCCTGTCGGGTTTCGCCACCTCTGACTTGAG
CGTCGATTTTTGTGATGCTCGTCAGGGGGGCGGAGCCTATGGAAAAACGCCAGCAACGCGGCCTTTTTAC
GGTTCCTGGCCTTTTGCTGGCCTTTTGCTCACATGTTCTTTCCTGCGTTATCCCCTGATTCTGTGGATAA
CCGTATTACCGCCTTTGAGTGAGCTGATACCGCTCGCCGCAGCCGAACGACCGAGCGCAGCGAGTCAGTG
AGCGAGGAAGCGGAAGAGCGCCCAATACGCAAACCGCCTCTCCCCGCGCGTTGGCCGATTCATTAATGCA
GCTGGCACGACAGGTTTCCCGACTGGAAAGCGGGCAGTGAGCGCAACGCAATTAATGTGAGTTAGCTCAC
TCATTAGGCACCCCAGGCTTTACACTTTATGCTTCCGGCTCGTATGTTGTGTGGAATTGTGAGCGGATAA
CAATTTCACACAGGAAACAGCTATGACCATGATTACGCCAAGCTCTAGCTAGAGGTCGACGGTATACAGA
CATGATAAGATACATTGATGAGTTTGGACAAACCACAACTAGAATGCAGTGAAAAAAATGCTTTATTTGT
GAAATTTGTGATGCTATTGCTTTATTTGTAACCATTATAAGCTGCAATAAACAAGTTGGGGTGGGCGAAG
AACTCCAGCATGAGATCCCCGCGCTGGAGGATCATCCAGCCGGCGTCCCGGAAAACGATTCCGAAGCCCA
ACCTTTCATAGAAGGCGGCGGTGGAATCGAAATCTCGTAGCACGTGTCAGTCCTGCTCCTCGGCCACGAA
GTGCACGCAGTTGCCGGCCGGGTCGCGCAGGGCGAACTCCCGCCCCCACGGCTGCTCGCCGATCTCGGTC
ATGGCCGGCCCGGAGGCGTCCCGGAAGTTCGTGGACACGACCTCCGACCACTCGGCGTACAGCTCGTCCA
GGCCGCGCACCCACACCCAGGCCAGGGTGTTGTCCGGCACCACCTGGTCCTGGACCGCGCTGATGAACAG
GGTCACGTCGTCCCGGACCACACCGGCGAAGTCGTCCTCCACGAAGTCCCGGGAGAACCCGAGCCGGTCG
GTCCAGAACTCGACCGCTCCGGCGACGTCGCGCGCGGTGAGCACCGGAACGGCACTGGTCAACTTGGCCA
TGGTTTAGTTCCTCACCTTGTCGTATTATACTATGCCGATATACTATGCCGATGATTAATTGTCAACACG
TGCTGATCAGATCCGAAAATGGATATACAAGCTCCCGGGAGCTTTTTGCAAAAGCCTAGGCCTCCAAAAA
AGCCTCCTCACTACTTCTGGAATAGCTCAGAGGCAGAGGCGGCCTCGGCCTCTGCATAAATAAAAAAAAT
TAGTCAGCCATGGGGCGGAGAATGGGCGGAACTGGGCGGAGTTAGGGGCGGGATGGGCGGAGTTAGGGGC
GGGACTATGGTTGCTGACTAATTGAGATGCATGCTTTGCATACTTCTGCCTGCTGGGGAGCCTGGGGACT
TTCCACACCTGGTTGCTGACTAATTGAGATGCATGCTTTGCATACTTCTGCCTGCTGGGGAGCCTGGGGA
CTTTCCACACCCTAACTGACACACATTCCACAGAATTAATTCGCGTTAAATTTTTGTTAAATCAGCTCAT
TTTTTAACCAATAGGCCGAAATCGGCAAAATCCCTTATAAATCAAAAGAATAGACCGAGATAGGGT
[37 nt withheld, positions 6437-6473]
AAAGAACGTGGACTCCAACGTCAAAGG
[49 nt withheld, positions 6501-6549]
T
[91 nt withheld, positions 6551-6641]
G
[124 nt withheld, positions 6643-6766]
GGGGATACCCCCTAGAGCCCCAGCTGGTTCTTTCCGCCTCAGAAGCCATAGAGCCCACCGCATCCCCAGC
ATGCCTGCTATTGTCTTCCCAATCCTCCCCCTTGCTGTCCTGCCCCACCCCACCCCCCAGAATAGAATGA
CACCTACTCAGACAATGCGATGCAATTTCCTCATTTTATTAGGAAAGGACAGTGGGAGTGGCACCTTCCA
GGGTCAAGGAAGGCACGGGGGAGGGGCAAACAACAGATGGCTGGCAACTAGAAGGCACAGTCGAGGCTGA
TCAGCGGGTTTAAACGGGCCCTGCTAGAGATTTTCCACACTGACTAAAAGGGTCTGAGGGATCTCTAGTT
ACCAGAGTCACACAACAGACGGGCACACACTACTTGAAGCACTCAAGGCAAGCTTTATTGAGGCTTAAGC
AGTGGGTTCCCTAGTTAGCCAGAGAGCTCCCAGGCTCAGATCTGGTCTAACCAGAGAGACCCAGTACAAG
CAAAAAGCAGATCTTGTCTTCGTTGGGAGTGAATTAGCCCTTCCAGTCCCCCCTTTTCTTTTAAAAAGTG
GCTAAGATCTACAGCTGCCTTGTAAGTCATTGGTCTTAAAGTCGACGCGGGGAGGCGGCCCAAAGGGAGA
TCCGACTCGTCTGAGGGCGAAGGCGAAGACGCGGAAGAGGCCGCAGAGCCGGCAGCAGGCCGCGGGAAGG
AAGGTCCGCTGGATTGAGGGCCGAAGGGACGTAGCAGAAGGACGTCCCGCGCAGAATCCAGGTGGCAACA
CAGGCGAGCAGCCAAGGAAAGGACGATGATTTCCCCGACAACACCACGGAATTGTCAGTGCCCAACAGCC
GAGCCCCTGTCCAGCAGCGGGCAAGGCAGGCGGCGATGAGTTCCGCCGTGGCAATAGGGAGGGGGAAAGC
GAAAGTCCCGGAAAGGAGCTGACAGGTGGTGGCAATGCCCCAACCAGTGGGGGTTGCGTCAGCAAACACA
GTGCACACCACGCCACGTTGCCTGACAACGGGCCACAACTCCTCATAAAGAGACAGCAACCAGGATTTAT
ACAAGGAGGAGAAAATGAAAGCCATACGGGAAGCAATAGCATGATACAAAGGCATTAAAGCAGCGTATCC
ACATAGCGTAAAAGGAGCAACATAGTTAAGAATACCAGTCAATCTTTCACAAATTTTGTAATCCAGAGGT
TGATTGTCGACTTAACGCGTTCAGGCACCGGGCTTGCGGGTCATGCACCAGGTGCGCGGTCCTTCGGGCA
CCTCGACGTCGGCGGTGACGGTGAAGCCGAGCCGCTCGTAGAAGGGGAGGTTGCGGGGCGCGGAGGTCTC
CAGGAAGGCGGGCACCCCGGCGCGCTCGGCCGCCTCCACTCCGGGGAGCACGACGGCGCTGCCCAGACCC
TTGCCCTGGTGGTCGGGCGAGACTCCGACGGTGGCCAGGAACCACGCGGGCTCCTTGGGCCGGTGCGGCG
CCAGGAGGCCTTCCATCTGTTGCTGCGCGGCCAGCCGGGAACCGCTCAACTCGGCCATGCGCGGGCCGAT
CTCGGCGAACACCGCCCCCGCTTCGACGCTCTCCGGCGTGGTCCAGACCGCCACCGCGGCGCCGTCGTCC
GCGACCCACACCTTGCCGATGTCGAGCCCGACGCGCGTGAGGAAGAGTTCTTGCAGCTCGGTGACCCGCT
CGATGTGGCGGTCCGGATCGACGGTGTGGCGCGTGGCGGGGTAGTCGGCGAACGCGGCGGCGAGGGTGCG
TACGGCCCTGGGGACGTCGTCGCGGGTGGCGAGGCGCACCGTGGGCTTGTACTCGGTCGGTCCAGGATTC
TCTTCGACATCTCCGGCTTGTTTCAGCAGAGAGAAGTTTGTTGCGCCGGATCCGGTACCAGCGCTTCTAG
AGCGTTGGTGGTGGGCGGCGGTGAAGTGCAGCGATAAGAAGTCGGCGAACATTTCGGCCGCGACGCGCTG
CGCCATCGGCACGGCACGCGGCTCGTAATGATGACAGATGATCAATCCCCATAGCGTGCCGTCAATGATG
ATCGACAGCGACATCGAGGCGCTGACGCCCATGTTCCGCAGAAATTCGAGATGGCAGGGCGAGATGCTGC
GCAGGTGCGCGAACGACAGATCGAGCGCGGCGCCGGAGGCGTCGTGCTCGGGCACGATCCGGCTGCTGAT
GCCGCGCGAATCCGAGACCACGCGGATCGCGTTCTTCAAGTACAGTAGCCGCGCCTGCTGCGGGACCAGC
GACGCCGGAAAGTGCTGACCGAGAAAGCTCTCGAGGTCGCTGCGCTTCGCCTCGCCGATCACCATCCCGG
AGCCGTCGTCCGCGAAGCGGTACAACATCACGCGGTGATAGCCGAGCATCGCCTGCAGATAGCGCGGCAC
CCGTGCGGCCATCTCTTCGAGCGACTTCAGTTCTTTGGTGCGCGCGATGATCTGCCGCGTCAGCCGCAGC
GGATTGTCGGCCTGTTCGGCCGCCGCAGGCTCGAACTCGATGATCGATGTACCGTCATGGCGATGCAGTG
AGATGTCGAAGGTGCGGCCGGTCAGGCCGTCGCGCCAACCGAAGATCAGCGCCGGTCGCTTTGGATCGGA
GGACTGCGCCAGTGCGTTGCGCAGCGCATGGGCTTCGGTCTCGCCGAAGTAATCGGCGAGTAGCTCACCG
ACCCGCGGAGTTTCGCGTCCAAAGAACGCGCCGGCATTTTCCGTAATGCGCGTGATCCGCACCGCCTGCG
CGTCGCAGGCTAGCAGGCAGCCGCACGGCTGAATGCTGCCGGGGATGTGGATCGGCTCGCGATCGCAGGA
GGTGAGATCGACCTTACGCGCCATGGTGGCGACCGGTGGATCCCCCTCCTCCTTGGAGATGGACTCGAAC
TTCTTGATCAAGTCGGCCACGCCCATTGGGCCAGGATTCTCCTCGACGTCACCGCATGTTAGCAGACTTC
CTCTGCCCTCGAATTCCTTTTTCTTTTTTGCCTGGCCGGCCTTTTTCGTGGCCGCCGGCCTTTTGTCGCC
TCCCAGCTGAGACAGGTCGATCCGTGTCTCGTACAGGCCGGTGATGCTCTGGTGGATCAGGGTGGCGTCC
AGCACCTCTTTGGTGCTGGTGTACCTCTTCCGGTCGATGGTGGTGTCAAAGTACTTGAAGGCGGCAGGGG
CTCCCAGATTGGTCAGGGTAAACAGGTGGATGATATTCTCGGCCTGCTCTCTGATGGGCTTATCCCGGTG
CTTGTTGTAGGCGGACAGCACTTTGTCCAGATTAGCGTCGGCCAGGATCACTCTCTTGGAGAACTCGCTG
ATCTGCTCGATGATCTCGTCCAGGTAGTGCTTGTGCTGTTCCACAAACAGCTGTTTCTGCTCATTATCCT
CGGGGGAGCCCTTCAGCTTCTCATAGTGGCTGGCCAGGTACAGGAAGTTCACATATTTGGAGGGCAGGGC
CAGTTCGTTTCCCTTCTGCAGTTCGCCGGCAGAGGCCAGCATTCTCTTCCGGCCGTTTTCCAGCTCGAAC
AGGGAGTACTTAGGCAGCTTGATGATCAGGTCCTTTTTCACTTCTTTGTAGCCCTTGGCTTCCAGAAAGT
CGATGGGATTCTTCTCGAAGCTGCTTCTTTCCATGATGGTGATCCCCAGCAGCTCTTTCACACTCTTCAG
TTTCTTGGACTTGCCCTTTTCCACTTTGGCCACCACCAGCACAGAATAGGCCACGGTGGGGCTGTCGAAG
CCGCCGTACTTCTTAGGGTCCCAGTCCTTCTTTCTGGCGATCAGCTTATCGCTGTTCCTCTTGGGCAGGA
TAGACTCTTTGCTGAAGCCGCCTGTCTGCACCTCGGTCTTTTTCACGATATTCACTTGGGGCATGCTCAG
CACTTTCCGCACGGTGGCAAAATCCCGGCCCTTATCCCACACGATCTCCCCGGTTTCGCCGTTTGTCTCG
ATCAGAGGCCGCTTCCGGATCTCGCCGTTGGCCAGGGTAATCTCGGTCTTGAAAAAGTTCATGATGTTGC
TGTAGAAGAAGTACTTGGCGGTAGCCTTGCCGATTTCCTGCTCGCTCTTGGCGATCATCTTCCGCACGTC
GTACACCTTGTAGTCGCCGTACACGAACTCGCTTTCCAGCTTAGGGTACTTTTTGATCAGGGCGGTTCCC
ACGACGGCGTTCAGGTAGGCGTCGTGGGCGTGGTGGTAGTTGTTGATCTCGCGCACTTTGTAAAACTGGA
AATCCTTCCGGAAATCGGACACCAGCTTGGACTTCAGGGTGATCACTTTCACTTCCCGGATCAGCTTGTC
ATTCTCGTCGTACTTAGTGTTCATCCGGGAGTCCAGGATCTGTGCCACGTGCTTTGTGATCTGCCGGGTT
TCCACCAGCTGTCTCTTGATGAAGCCGGCCTTATCCAGTTCGCTCAGGCCGCCTCTCTCGGCCTTGGTCA
GATTGTCGAACTTTCTCTGGGTAATCAGCTTGGCGTTCAGCAGCTGCCGCCAGTAGTTCTTCATCTTCTT
CACGACCTCTTCGGAGGGCACGTTGTCGCTCTTGCCCCGGTTCTTGTCGCTTCTGGTCAGCACCTTGTTG
TCGATGGAGTCGTCCTTCAGAAAGCTCTGAGGCACGATATGGTCCACATCGTAGTCGGACAGCCGGTTGA
TGTCCAGTTCCTGGTCCACGTACATATCCCGCCCATTCTGCAGGTAGTACAGGTACAGCTTCTCGTTCTG
CAGCTGGGTGTTTTCCACGGGGTGTTCTTTCAGGATCTGGCTGCCCAGCTCTTTGATGCCCTCTTCGATC
CGCTTCATTCTCTCGCGGCTGTTCTTCTGTCCCTTCTGGGTGGTCTGGTTCTCTCTGGCCATTTCGATCA
CGATGTTCTCGGGCTTGTGCCGGCCCATCACTTTCACGAGCTCGTCCACCACCTTCACTGTCTGCAGGAT
GCCCTTCTTAATGGCGGGGCTGCCGGCCAGATTGGCAATGTGCTCGTGCAGGCTATCGCCCTGGCCGGAC
ACCTGGGCTTTCTGGATGTCCTCTTTAAAGGTCAGGCTGTCGTCGTGGATCAGCTGCATGAAGTTTCTGT
TGGCGAAGCCGTCGGACTTCAGGAAATCCAGGATTGTCTTGCCGGACTGCTTGTCCCGGATGCCGTTGAT
CAGCTTCCGGCTCAGCCTGCCCCAGCCGGTGTATCTCCGCCGCTTCAGCTGCTTCATCACTTTGTCGTCG
AACAGGTGGGCATAGGTTTTCAGCCGTTCCTCGATCATCTCTCTGTCCTCAAACAGTGTCAGGGTCAGCA
CGATATCTTCCAGAATGTCCTCGTTTTCCTCATTGTCCAGGAAGTCCTTGTCCTTGATAATTTTCAGCAG
ATCGTGGTATGTGCCCAGGGAGGCGTTGAACCGATCTTCCACGCCGGAGATTTCCACGGAGTCGAAGCAC
TCGATTTTCTTGAAGTAGTCCTCTTTCAGCTGCTTCACGGTCACTTTCCGGTTGGTCTTGAACAGCAGGT
CCACGATGGCCTTTTTCTGCTCGCCGCTCAGGAAGGCGGGCTTTCTCATTCCCTCGGTCACGTATTTCAC
TTTGGTCAGCTCGTTATACACGGTGAAGTACTCGTACAGCAGGCTGTGCTTGGGCAGCACCTTCTCGTTG
GGCAGGTTCTTATCGAAGTTGGTCATCCGCTCGATGAAGCTCTGGGCGGAAGCGCCCTTGTCCACCACTT
CCTCGAAGTTCCAGGGGGTGATGGTTTCCTCGCTCTTTCTGGTCATCCAGGCGAATCTGCTGTTTCCCCT
GGCCAGAGGGCCCACGTAGTAGGGGATGCGGAAGGTCAGGATCTTCTCGATCTTTTCCCGGTTGTCCTTC
AGGAATGGGTAAAAATCTTCCTGCCGCCGCAGAATGGCGTGCAGCTCTCCCAGGTGGATCTGGTGGGGGA
TGCTGCCGTTGTCGAAGGTCCGCTGCTTCCGCAGCAGGTCCTCTCTGTTCAGCTTCACGAGCAGTTCCTC
GGTGCCGTCCATCTTTTCCAGGATGGGCTTGATGAACTTGTAGAACTCTTCCTGGCTGGCTCCGCCGTCA
ATGTAGCCGGCGTAGCCGTTCTTGCTCTGGTCGAAGAAAATCTCTTTGTACTTCTCAGGCAGCTGCTGCC
GCACGAGAGCTTTCAGCAGGGTCAGGTCCTGGTGGTGCTCGTCGTATCTCTTGATCATAGAGGCGCTCAG
GGGGGCCTTGGTGATCTCGGTGTTCACTCTCAGGATGTCGCTCAGCAGGATGGCGTCGGACAGGTTCTTG
GCGGCCAGAAACAGGTCGGCGTACTGGTCGCCGATCTGGGCCAGCAGGTTGTCCAGGTCGTCGTCGTAGG
TGTCCTTGCTCAGCTGCAGTTTGGCATCCTCGGCCAGGTCGAAGTTGCTCTTGAAGTTGGGGGTCAGGCC
CAGGCTCAGGGCAATCAGGTTTCCGAACAGGCCATTCTTCTTCTCGCCGGGCAGCTGGGCGATCAGATTT
TCCAGCCGTCTGCTCTTGCTCAGTCTGGCAGACAGGATGGCCTTGGCGTCCACGCCGCTGGCGTTGATGG
GGTTTTCCTCGAACAGCTGGTTGTAGGTCTGCACCAGCTGGATGAACAGCTTGTCCACGTCGCTGTTGTC
GGGGTTCAGGTCGCCCTCGATCAGGAAGTGGCCCCGGAACTTGATCATGTGGGCCAGGGCCAGATAGATC
AGCCGCAGGTCGGCCTTGTCGGTGCTGTCCACCAGTTTCTTTCTCAGGTGGTAGATGGTGGGGTACTTCT
CGTGGTAGGCCACCTCGTCCACGATGTTGCCGAAGATGGGGTGCCGCTCGTGCTTCTTATCCTCTTCCAC
CAGGAAGGACTCTTCCAGTCTGTGGAAGAAGCTGTCGTCCACCTTGGCCATCTCGTTGCTGAAGATCTCT
TGCAGATAGCAGATCCGGTTCTTCCGTCTGGTGTATCTTCTTCTGGCGGTTCTCTTCAGCCGGGTGGCCT
CGGCTGTTTCGCCGCTGTCGAACAGCAGGGCTCCGATCAGGTTCTTCTTGATGCTGTGCCGGTCGGTGTT
GCCCAGCACCTTGAATTTCTTGCTGGGCACCTTGTACTCGTCGGTGATCACGGCCCAGCCCACAGAGTTG
GTGCCGATGTCCAGGCCGATGCTGTACTTCTTGTCGGCTGCTGGGACTCCGTGGATACCGACCTTCCGCT
TCTTCTTTGGGGCCATCTTATCGTCATCGTCTTTGTAATCAATATCATGATCCTTGTAGTCTCCGTCGTG
GTCCTTATAGTCCATGGTGGCACCGGTCCTGTGTTCTGGCGGCAAACCCGTTGCGAAAAAGAACGTTCAC
GGCGACTACTGCACTTATATACGGTTCTCCCCCACCCTCGGGAAAAAGGCGGAGCCAGTACACGACATCA
CTTTCCCAGTTTACCCCGCGCCACCTTCTCTAGGCACCGGATCAATTGCCGACCCCTCCCCCCAACTTCT
CGGGGACTGTGGGCGATGTGCGCTCTGCCCACTGACGGGCACCGGAGCCAATTCCCACTCCTTTCAAGAC
CTAGCTAGATTGTAAAAAAAGCACCGACTCGGTGCCACTTTTTCAAGTTGATAACGGACTAGCCTTATTT
TAACTTGCTATTTCTAGCTCTAAAACTTCAAGAGGCCTGGATGACAGTGGTCTCATACAGAACTTATAAG
ATTCCCAAATCCAAAGACATTTCACGTTTATGGTGATTTCCCAGAACACATAGCGACATGCAAATATTGC
AGGGCGCCACTCCCCTGTCCCTCACAGCCATCTTCCTGCCA
